Addgene plasmid #229882: AiP12043 - pAAV-3xSP10ins-AiE0356h-minRho-SYFP2-WPRE3-BGHpA (Alias: CN2043)
Purpose: AiE0356h is an enhancer sequence, designed to drive AAV-mediated transgene expression in specific brain cell types
Depositing lab: Allen Institute for Brain Science & Jonathan Ting. Depositing organization: Allen Institute. Publication: A suite of enhancer AAVs and transgenic mouse lines for genetic access to cortical cell types. Ben-Simon Y, Hooper M, Narayan S, Daigle TL, Dwivedi D, Way SW, Oster A, Stafford DA, Mich JK, Taormina MJ, Martinez RA, Opitz-Araya X, Roth JR, Alexander JR, Allen S, Amster A, Arbuckle J, Ayala A, Baker PM, Bakken TE, Barcelli T, Barta S, Bendrick J, Bertagnolli D, Bielstein C, Bishwakarma P, Bowlus J, Boyer G, Brouner K, Casian B, Casper T, Chakka AB, Chakrabarty R, Chance RK, Chavan S, Clark M, Colbert K, Collman F, Daniel S, Departee M, DiValentin P, Donadio N, Dotson N, Egdorf T, Fliss T, Gabitto M, Garcia J, Gary A, Gasperini M, Gloe J, Goldy J, Gore BB, Graybuck L, Greisman N, Haeseleer F, Halterman C, Haradon Z, Hastings SD, Helback O, Ho W, Hockemeyer D, Huang C, Huff S, Hunker A, Johansen N, Jones D, Juneau Z, Kalmbach B, Kannan M, Khem S, Kussick E, Kutsal R, Larsen R, Lee C, Lee AY, Leibly M, Lenz GH, Li S, Liang E, Lusk N, Madigan Z, Malloy J, Malone J, McCue R, Melchor J, Mollenkopf T, Moosman S, Morin E, Newman D, Ng L, Ngo K, Omstead V, Otto S, Oyama A, Pena N, Pham T, Phillips E, Pom CA, Potekhina L, Ransford S, Ray PL, Rette D, Reynoldson C, Rimorin C, Rocha D, Ruiz A, Sanchez REA, Sawyer L, Sedeno-Cortes A, Sevigny JP, Shapovalova N, Shepard N, Shulga L, Sigler AR, Siverts L, Soliman S, Somasundaram S, Staats B, Stewart K, Szelenyi E, Tieu M, Trader C, Tran A, van Velthoven CTJ, Walker M, Wang Y, Weed N, Wirthlin M, Wood T, Wynalda B, Yao Z, Zhou T, Ariza J, Dee N, Reding M, Ronellenfitch K, Mufti S, Sunkin SM, Smith KA, Esposito L, Waters J, Thyagarajan B, Yao S, Lein ES, Zeng H, Levi BP, Ngai J, Ting JT, Tasic B. Cell. 2025 May 16:S0092-8674(25)00513-6. doi: 10.1016/j.cell.2025.05.002. PubMed 40403729.
Backbone
  Vector backbone: rAAV
  Vector type: AAV
Growth in bacteria
  Bacterial resistance: Ampicillin, 100 μg/mL
  Growth temperature: 30°C
  Growth strain: NEB Stable
  Copy number: High Copy
Gene/Insert
  Gene/Insert name: SYFP2
  Species: Synthetic
  Cloning method: Restriction Enzyme; 5′ cloning site Unknown (unknown if destroyed); 3′ cloning site Unknown (unknown if destroyed)
Terms and licenses: Academic/Nonprofit Terms; Industry Terms: Not Available to Industry
Depositor comments: Allen Institute plasmid alias: CN2043
How to cite: AiP12043 - pAAV-3xSP10ins-AiE0356h-minRho-SYFP2-WPRE3-BGHpA (Alias: CN2043) was a gift from Allen Institute for Brain Science & Jonathan Ting (Addgene plasmid # 229882 ; http://n2t.net/addgene:229882 ; RRID:Addgene_229882)
