[The description below was written by a language model from this plasmid's Addgene catalogue record and pLannotate feature annotations shown in this document.]
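Description:
AiP12043 - pAAV-3xSP10ins-AiE0356h-minRho-SYFP2-WPRE3-BGHpA (alias CN2043) is a recombinant AAV transfer plasmid of about 5 kb from a collection of enhancer-driven AAV vectors built for genetic access to defined cortical cell types. The bacterial portion carries a high-copy ColE1/pUC-type origin, an f1 phage origin, and an ampicillin resistance gene (β-lactamase) under its own promoter. Short remnants of the pBR322 bom and rop regions are also annotated. The expression cassette is bounded by AAV2 inverted terminal repeats, which direct replication and packaging of the intervening DNA into AAV particles. The downstream ITR is annotated in full, whereas the upstream one is detected only as two short fragments. That may reflect how difficult these repeats are to sequence and annotate, though the record does not settle the point.

The payload is a reporter cassette. According to the construct name, it begins with a triple SP10 insulator element (3xSP10ins), followed by the AiE0356h enhancer and a minimal rhodopsin promoter (minRho). None of these three parts appears in the automated feature table; they presumably lie in the unannotated stretch between the upstream ITR and the reporter. The enhancer is meant to confer cell-type specificity on the weak minimal promoter. The target cell population is not specified beyond "specific brain cell types." The coding sequence is SYFP2, a rapidly maturing monomeric yellow fluorescent protein derived from Aequorea victoria. It is followed by WPRE3, a shortened woodchuck hepatitis virus posttranscriptional element that boosts transcript expression and is annotated as two fragments, and by the bovine growth hormone polyadenylation signal. The plasmid is used to produce AAV that fluorescently labels the brain cells in which the enhancer is active, so that its specificity can be assessed.
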