Features (pLannotate 1.2.2; 14 found; start..end, strand, type, name):
     12..39      +  repeat_region  AAV2 ITR (fragment): inverted terminal repeat of adeno-associated virus serotype 2 inverted
     68..95      +  repeat_region  AAV2 ITR (fragment): inverted terminal repeat of adeno-associated virus serotype 2 inverted
   1038..1754    +  CDS            SYFP2: SYFP2 is a basic (constitutively fluorescent) yellow fluorescent protein published in 2006, derived from Aequorea victoria. It is reported to be a very rapidly-maturing monomer with moderate acid sensitivity.
   1794..1951    +  misc_feature   WPRE (fragment): woodchuck hepatitis virus posttranscriptional regulatory element
   1957..2037    +  misc_feature   WPRE (fragment): woodchuck hepatitis virus posttranscriptional regulatory element
   2054..2165    +  polyA_signal   bGH poly(A) signal: bovine growth hormone polyadenylation signal
   2283..2423    +  repeat_region  AAV2 ITR: inverted terminal repeat of adeno-associated virus serotype 2 inverted
   2428..2479    -  misc_feature   bom (fragment): basis of mobility region from pBR322
   2498..2953    +  rep_origin     f1 ori (sequence partly withheld): f1 bacteriophage origin of replication; arrow indicates direction of (+) strand synthesis
   2954..3003    -  misc_feature   bom (fragment): basis of mobility region from pBR322
   3105..3140    -  CDS            rop (fragment): Rop protein, which maintains plasmids at low copy number; rop
   3235..3339    +  promoter       AmpR promoter: bla
   3340..4200    +  CDS            AmpR: β-lactamase; bla; confers resistance to ampicillin, carbenicillin, and related antibiotics
   4371..4959    +  rep_origin     ori: high-copy-number ColE1/pMB1/pBR322/pUC origin of replication
>Addgene plasmid #229882 | AiP12043 - pAAV-3xSP10ins-AiE0356h-minRho-SYFP2-WPRE3-BGHpA (Alias: CN2043) | addgene full sequence | sequence record 459685 | Addgene NGS Result
CCTGCAGGCAGCTGCGCGCTCGCTCGCTCACTGAGGCCGCCCGGGCGTCGGGCGACCTTTGGTCGCCCGG
CCTCAGTGAGCGAGCGAGCGCGCAGAGAGGGAGTGGCCAACTCCATCACTAGGGGTTCCTGCGGCCGCAC
GCGCCGGTACCGAAGCTACCCCTAACACACTATTCTACACACAGAAAATGCTCTTCACTAGGAAGCTACC
CCTAACACACTATTCTACACACAGAAAATGCTCTTCACTAGGAAGCTACCCCTAACACACTATTCTACAC
ACAGAAAATGCTCTTCACTAGACGCGTAGGTGGAGTGAAGACTGAGAGGGGTGGTAGGGGGAGATGAGGC
CGGGAGGAGGAGAGTACACCCTCAGGGATGGAGAGCCAACAAAGATTCTAAACGAGGAGTTCTGCAGTGA
GACTGGCATTTTGGAACAATCGTCCTGGTTTTGGTTGAGAGCACAACTTAGAGAACAGAGGCTAGAGGTG
GCAGGCTGGAGTGACAGCCTACTGCAGCTGTCCAGCCAATTAAGCCCTGTTGGAAGAATGGCTGATGCCG
CAGTCTATGTGATGCTGAACTGCGGTAGCCAGGCTGACCTGGCCCCAATCCCGGGCTGTGACTGACCTTC
AGATGCAGGCAGCAGAGAGAAGAGGACAAAAGTGCACCGCTGGGGAAAGGCAAGCAGCTGGCACCCAGGG
CACCAAAGACCCGCACAGTGAGCATCAAGGCCAGCAAGGGCACAAAGCCAGCTGTCACCTGTCCTCTGGG
CCAAGCCAAGGGGGGCTGGCCTCCTGGCCACCTCCTTGGGGGAGCAGTACCCCCATTGTCATGACTTGTT
CACAGATTCCCAGACCTCCCAGTGCTATCAAGAGCTCGATTCAGCCGGGAGCTTAGGGAGGGGAGGTCAC
TTCATAAGGGCTTGGGGGGGGAGTTGGAGCCACGAGTCGTCCAGCCGGAGCCCCGTGTGGCTGTGCTCCG
GCCTCAGAAGCATCCCCGGATCCAGATCTTTCGAAGCTAGCGCTACCGGTCGCCACCATGGTGAGCAAGG
GCGAGGAGCTGTTCACCGGGGTGGTGCCCATCCTGGTCGAGCTGGACGGCGACGTAAACGGCCACAAGTT
CAGCGTGTCCGGCGAGGGCGAGGGCGATGCCACCTACGGCAAGCTGACCCTGAAGCTGATCTGCACCACC
GGCAAGCTGCCCGTGCCCTGGCCCACCCTCGTGACCACCCTGGGCTACGGCGTGCAGTGCTTCGCCCGCT
ACCCCGACCACATGAAGCAGCACGACTTCTTCAAGTCCGCCATGCCCGAAGGCTACGTCCAGGAGCGCAC
CATCTTCTTCAAGGACGACGGCAACTACAAGACCCGCGCCGAGGTGAAGTTCGAGGGCGACACCCTGGTG
AACCGCATCGAGCTGAAGGGCATCGACTTCAAGGAGGACGGCAACATCCTGGGGCACAAGCTGGAGTACA
ACTACAACAGCCACAACGTCTATATCACCGCCGACAAGCAGAAGAACGGCATCAAGGCCAACTTCAAGAT
CCGCCACAACATCGAGGACGGCGGCGTGCAGCTCGCCGACCACTACCAGCAGAACACCCCCATCGGCGAC
GGCCCCGTGCTGCTGCCCGACAACCACTACCTGAGCTACCAGTCCAAGCTGAGCAAAGACCCCAACGAGA
AGCGCGATCACATGGTCCTGCTGGAGTTCGTGACCGCCGCCGGGATCACTCTCGGCATGGACGAGCTGTA
CAAGTAAGTCGACGGCGCGCCGCGGCCGCGAATTCGATATCATAATCAACCTCTGGATTACAAAATTTGT
GAAAGATTGACTGGTATTCTTAACTATGTTGCTCCTTTTACGCTATGTGGATACGCTGCTTTAATGCCTT
TGTATCATGCTATTGCTTCCCGTATGGCTTTCATTTTCTCCTCCTTGTATAAATCCTGGTTAGTTCTTGC
CACGGCGGAACTCATCGCCGCCTGCCTTGCCCGCTGCTGGACAGGGGCTCGGCTGTTGGGCACTGACAAT
TCCGTGGCTCGAGAGATCTTCGACTGTGCCTTCTAGTTGCCAGCCATCTGTTGTTTGCCCCTCCCCCGTG
CCTTCCTTGACCCTGGAAGGTGCCACTCCCACTGTCCTTTCCTAATAAAATGAGGAAATTGCATCGCATT
GTCTGAGTAGGTGTCATTCTATTCTGGGGGGTGGGGTGGGGCAGGACAGCAAGGGGGAGGATTGGGAAGA
CAATAGCAGGCATGAGATCTCACGTGCGGACCGAGCGGCCGCAGGAACCCCTAGTGATGGAGTTGGCCAC
TCCCTCTCTGCGCGCTCGCTCGCTCACTGAGGCCGGGCGACCAAAGGTCGCCCGACGCCCGGGCTTTGCC
CGGGCGGCCTCAGTGAGCGAGCGAGCGCGCAGCTGCCTGCAGGGGCGCCTGATGCGGTATTTTCTCCTTA
CGCATCTGTGCGGTATTTCACACCGCATA
[95 nt withheld, positions 2480-2574]
T
[46 nt withheld, positions 2576-2621]
C
[141 nt withheld, positions 2623-2763]
CCTTTGACGTTGGAGTCCACGTTCTTT
[37 nt withheld, positions 2791-2827]
ACTCTATCTCGGGCTATTCTTTTGATTTATAAGGGATTTTGCCGATTTCGGTCTATTGGTTAAAAAATGA
GCTGATTTAACAAAAATTTAACGCGAATTTTAACAAAATATTAACGTTTACAATTTTATGGTGCACTCTC
AGTACAATCTGCTCTGATGCCGCATAGTTAAGCCAGCCCCGACACCCGCCAACACCCGCTGACGCGCCCT
GACGGGCTTGTCTGCTCCCGGCATCCGCTTACAGACAAGCTGTGACCGTCTCCGGGAGCTGCATGTGTCA
GAGGTTTTCACCGTCATCACCGAAACGCGCGAGACGAAAGGGCCTCGTGATACGCCTATTTTTATAGGTT
AATGTCATGATAATAATGGTTTCTTAGACGTCAGGTGGCACTTTTCGGGGAAATGTGCGCGGAACCCCTA
TTTGTTTATTTTTCTAAATACATTCAAATATGTATCCGCTCATGAGACAATAACCCTGATAAATGCTTCA
ATAATATTGAAAAAGGAAGAGTATGAGTATTCAACATTTCCGTGTCGCCCTTATTCCCTTTTTTGCGGCA
TTTTGCCTTCCTGTTTTTGCTCACCCAGAAACGCTGGTGAAAGTAAAAGATGCTGAAGATCAGTTGGGTG
CACGAGTGGGTTACATCGAACTGGATCTCAACAGCGGTAAGATCCTTGAGAGTTTTCGCCCCGAAGAACG
TTTTCCAATGATGAGCACTTTTAAAGTTCTGCTATGTGGCGCGGTATTATCCCGTATTGACGCCGGGCAA
GAGCAACTCGGTCGCCGCATACACTATTCTCAGAATGACTTGGTTGAGTACTCACCAGTCACAGAAAAGC
ATCTTACGGATGGCATGACAGTAAGAGAATTATGCAGTGCTGCCATAACCATGAGTGATAACACTGCGGC
CAACTTACTTCTGACAACGATCGGAGGACCGAAGGAGCTAACCGCTTTTTTGCACAACATGGGGGATCAT
GTAACTCGCCTTGATCGTTGGGAACCGGAGCTGAATGAAGCCATACCAAACGACGAGCGTGACACCACGA
TGCCTGTAGCAATGGCAACAACGTTGCGCAAACTATTAACTGGCGAACTACTTACTCTAGCTTCCCGGCA
ACAATTAATAGACTGGATGGAGGCGGATAAAGTTGCAGGACCACTTCTGCGCTCGGCCCTTCCGGCTGGC
TGGTTTATTGCTGATAAATCTGGAGCCGGTGAGCGTGGGTCTCGCGGTATCATTGCAGCACTGGGGCCAG
ATGGTAAGCCCTCCCGTATCGTAGTTATCTACACGACGGGGAGTCAGGCAACTATGGATGAACGAAATAG
ACAGATCGCTGAGATAGGTGCCTCACTGATTAAGCATTGGTAACTGTCAGACCAAGTTTACTCATATATA
CTTTAGATTGATTTAAAACTTCATTTTTAATTTAAAAGGATCTAGGTGAAGATCCTTTTTGATAATCTCA
TGACCAAAATCCCTTAACGTGAGTTTTCGTTCCACTGAGCGTCAGACCCCGTAGAAAAGATCAAAGGATC
TTCTTGAGATCCTTTTTTTCTGCGCGTAATCTGCTGCTTGCAAACAAAAAAACCACCGCTACCAGCGGTG
GTTTGTTTGCCGGATCAAGAGCTACCAACTCTTTTTCCGAAGGTAACTGGCTTCAGCAGAGCGCAGATAC
CAAATACTGTTCTTCTAGTGTAGCCGTAGTTAGGCCACCACTTCAAGAACTCTGTAGCACCGCCTACATA
CCTCGCTCTGCTAATCCTGTTACCAGTGGCTGCTGCCAGTGGCGATAAGTCGTGTCTTACCGGGTTGGAC
TCAAGACGATAGTTACCGGATAAGGCGCAGCGGTCGGGCTGAACGGGGGGTTCGTGCACACAGCCCAGCT
TGGAGCGAACGACCTACACCGAACTGAGATACCTACAGCGTGAGCTATGAGAAAGCGCCACGCTTCCCGA
AGGGAGAAAGGCGGACAGGTATCCGGTAAGCGGCAGGGTCGGAACAGGAGAGCGCACGAGGGAGCTTCCA
GGGGGAAACGCCTGGTATCTTTATAGTCCTGTCGGGTTTCGCCACCTCTGACTTGAGCGTCGATTTTTGT
GATGCTCGTCAGGGGGGCGGAGCCTATGGAAAAACGCCAGCAACGCGGCCTTTTTACGGTTCCTGGCCTT
TTGCTGGCCTTTTGCTCACATGT
